Addgene plasmid #168535: pDONR223 SARS-CoV-1 E_nostop
Purpose: Gateway-compatible Entry vector
Depositing lab: Fritz Roth. Depositing organization: Sinai Health System. Publication: A resource of human coronavirus protein-coding sequences in a flexible, multipurpose Gateway Entry clone collection. Weller B, Lin CW, Pogoutse O, Sauer M, Marin-de la Rosa N, Strobel A, Young V, Knapp JJ, Rayhan A, Falter C, Kim DK, Roth FP, Falter-Braun P. G3 (Bethesda). 2023 Jul 5;13(7):jkad105. doi: 10.1093/g3journal/jkad105. PubMed 37267226.
Backbone
  Vector backbone: pDONR223
  Backbone manufacturer: Rual et al, Genome Res. 14:2128-2135, 2004.
  Backbone size w/o insert (bp): 5005
  Vector type: Other
Growth in bacteria
  Bacterial resistance: Spectinomycin, 50 μg/mL
  Growth temperature: 37°C
  Growth strain: DH5alpha
  Copy number: Unknown
Gene/Insert
  Gene/Insert name: E
  Species: Other
  Insert size (bp): 228
  Entrez Gene: E (a.k.a. sars4)
  Cloning method: Gateway Cloning
  Sequencing primers: 5′ m13-For; 3′ m13-Rev
Resource information
  A portion of this plasmid was derived from a plasmid made by: Falter-Braun Lab
Terms and licenses: Academic/Nonprofit Terms; Industry Terms
How to cite: pDONR223 SARS-CoV-1 E_nostop was a gift from Fritz Roth (Addgene plasmid # 168535 ; http://n2t.net/addgene:168535 ; RRID:Addgene_168535)
