[The description below was written by a language model from this plasmid's Addgene catalogue record.]
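Description:
pDONR223 SARS-CoV-1 E_nostop is a Gateway Entry clone built on the pDONR223 donor backbone (listed as about 5 kb before insertion) and carrying the coding sequence for the envelope (E) protein of SARS-CoV-1, a 228 bp insert. It is a bacterial cloning plasmid rather than an expression vector. It is propagated in standard E. coli cloning strains such as DH5alpha under spectinomycin selection. The record lists the copy number as unknown and names no origin of replication. No feature table is provided, so individual elements cannot be confirmed beyond the catalogue fields. The insert was introduced by Gateway cloning, which in an Entry clone normally leaves the open reading frame flanked by attL recombination sites, and M13 forward and reverse primer sites on either side are used for sequence verification.

The record states no promoter, tag or reporter. This fits the role of an Entry vector, where the ORF is held in a neutral context and expression elements come from whichever Destination vector it is later recombined into. The "nostop" designation indicates that the native stop codon has been omitted. After an LR recombination the E coding sequence can therefore be read through into a C-terminal fusion partner encoded by the Destination vector, such as an epitope tag, a fluorescent protein or an interaction-assay domain. The plasmid belongs to a collection of human coronavirus protein-coding sequences in Gateway format. That collection is meant as a flexible starting point for moving viral ORFs into different expression or assay systems, though the record does not state a specific downstream application for this clone.
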