>Addgene plasmid #168535 | pDONR223 SARS-CoV-1 E_nostop | depositor partial sequence | sequence record 326744 | Inserted CDS without stop codon
ATGTACTCATTCGTTTCGGAAGAAACAGGTACGTTAATAGTTAATAGCGTACTTCTTTTTCTTGCTTTCG
TGGTATTCTTGCTAGTCACACTAGCCATCCTTACTGCGCTTCGATTGTGTGCGTACTGCTGCAATATTGT
TAACGTGAGTTTAGTAAAACCAACGGTTTACGTCTACTCGCGTGTTAAAAATCTGAACTCTTCTGAAGGA
GTTCCTGATCTTCTGGTC
